>Addgene plasmid #23645 | pDONR223-RAGE | depositor partial sequence | sequence record 10678 | Author sequence
ATGAAGAACTATAAAGCAATTGGCAAAATAGGAGAGGGAACGTTTTCTGAAGTTATGAAGATGCAAAGCC
TGAGAGATGGAAACTACTATGCATGTAAACAAATGAAGCAGCGCTTTGAAAGTATTGAGCAAGTCAACAA
CCTACGAGAGATCCAAGCACTGAGGCGCCTGAATCCGCACCCAAACATTCTTATGTTGCATGAAGTGGTT
TTTGACAGAAAATCTGGTTCTCTTGCACTAATATGTGAACTTATGGACATGAATATTTATGAGCTAATAC
GAGGGAGAAGATACCCATTATCAGAAAAAAAAATTATGCACTATATGTACCAGTTATGTAAGTCCCTGGA
TCATATTCACAGAAATGGAATATTTCACAGAGATGTAAAACCAGAAAATATACTAATAAAGCAGGATGTC
CTGAAATTAGGGGACTTTGGCTCCTGCCGGAGTGTCTATTCCAAGCAGCCGTACACGGAATACATCTCCA
CCCGCTGGTACCGGGCCCCGGAGTGTCTCCTCACTGATGGGTTCTACACGTACAAGATGGACCTGTGGAG
CGCCGGCTGTGTGTTCTACGAGATCGCCAGTCTGCAGCCCCTCTTTCCTGGAGTAAATGAACTGGACCAA
ATCTCAAAAATCCACGATGTCATCGGCACACCCGCTCAGAAGATCCTCACCAAGTTCAAACAGTAA
