>Addgene plasmid #23645 | pDONR223-RAGE | addgene partial sequence | sequence record 29469 | 23645 with M13pUC-fwd
TAATGATTTTATTTTGACTGATAGTGACCTGTTCGTTGCAACAAATTGATGAGCAATGCTTTTTTATAAT
GCCAACTTTGTACAAAAAAGTTGGCATGAAGAACTATAAAGCAATTGGCAAAATAGGAGAGGGAACGTTT
TCTGAAGTTATGAAGATGCAAAGCCTGAGAGATGGAAACTACTATGCATGTAAACAAATGAAGCAGCGCT
TTGAAAGTATTGAGCAAGTCAACAACCTACGAGAGATCCAAGCACTGAGGCGCCTGAATCCGCACCCAAA
CATTCTTATGTTGCATGAAGTGGTTTTTGACAGAAAATCTGGTTCTCTTGCACTAATATGTGAACTTATG
GACATGAATATTTATGAGCTAATACGAGGGAGAAGATACCCATTATCAGAAAAAAAAATTATGCACTATA
TGTACCAGTTATGTAAGTCCCTGGATCATATTCACAGAAATGGAATATTTCACAGAGATGTAAAACCAGA
AAATATACTAATAAAGCAGGATGTCCTGAAATTAGGGGACTTTGGCTCCTGCCGGAGTGTCTATTCCAAG
CAGCCGTACACGGAATACATCTCCACCCGCTGGTACCGGGCCCCGGAGTGTCTCCTCACTGATGGGTTCT
ACACGTACAAGATGGACCTGTGGAGCGCCGGCTGTGTGTTCTACGAGATCGCCAGTCTGCAGCCCCTCTT
TCCTGGAGTAAATGAACTGGACCAAATCTCAAAAATCCACGATG
