[The description below was written by a language model from this plasmid's Addgene catalogue record.]
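Description:
pDONR223-RAGE is a Gateway entry clone built in the Invitrogen pDONR223 donor backbone (about 5 kb without insert), carrying a human open reading frame for RAGE, the renal tumor antigen. This gene is now catalogued as MOK (also known as RAGE-1 or STK30), which should not be confused with the unrelated receptor for advanced glycation end products that shares the RAGE abbreviation. The recorded insert is 696 bp and was introduced by Gateway recombination, so the ORF would be expected to sit between recombination sites that allow its transfer into destination vectors. The plasmid is maintained at high copy in standard E. coli cloning strains under spectinomycin selection. No feature table is provided, so the origin of replication and the exact att site configuration are not itemised in the record. M13 forward and reverse priming sites flank the insert for sequence verification.

The ORF has no stop codon. This "open" design lets it be recombined in frame into a destination vector that supplies a C-terminal epitope tag of choice and the terminating codon. As a donor-type vector, the plasmid is not intended to express the ORF in mammalian cells, and the depositors state that it should not be transfected directly. It serves instead as a shuttle source for the ORF. The depositors point to a companion set of four lentiviral destination vectors (pLX301 to pLX304), obtained separately, for expression in mammalian cells. The clone is distributed as part of a kit of such ORF clones and is associated with a study of resistance to RAF inhibition through MAP kinase pathway reactivation.
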