Addgene plasmid #23645: pDONR223-RAGE
Depositing lab: William Hahn & David Root. Depositing organization: Dana-Farber Cancer Institute. Publication: COT drives resistance to RAF inhibition through MAP kinase pathway reactivation. Johannessen CM, Boehm JS, Kim SY, Thomas SR, Wardwell L, Johnson LA, Emery CM, Stransky N, Cogdill AP, Barretina J, Caponigro G, Hieronymus H, Murray RR, Salehi-Ashtiani K, Hill DE, Vidal M, Zhao JJ, Yang X, Alkan O, Kim S, Harris JL, Wilson CJ, Myer VE, Finan PM, Root DE, Roberts TM, Golub T, Flaherty KT, Dummer R, Weber BL, Sellers WR, Schlegel R, Wargo JA, Hahn WC, Garraway LA. Nature. 2010 Dec 16;468(7326):968-72. doi: 10.1038/nature09627 PubMed 21107320.
Backbone
  Vector backbone: pDONR223
  Backbone manufacturer: Invitrogen
  Backbone size w/o insert (bp): 5005
  Vector type: Gateway Donor vector
Growth in bacteria
  Bacterial resistance: Spectinomycin, 50 μg/mL
  Growth temperature: 37°C
  Growth strain: DH5alpha
  Copy number: High Copy
Gene/Insert
  Gene/Insert name: RAGE (alt name: renal tumor antigen)
  Species: H. sapiens (human)
  Insert size (bp): 696
  Entrez Gene: MOK (a.k.a. RAGE, RAGE-1, RAGE1, STK30)
  Cloning method: Gateway Cloning
  Sequencing primers: 5′ M13pUC-fwd; 3′ M13rev
Terms and licenses: Academic/Nonprofit Terms; Industry Terms: Not Available to Industry
Depositor comments: The ORF has no Stop codon. This design enables easy recombination into a destination vector to add an epitope tag of choice and Stop codon to the ORF. Do NOT use this plasmid directly for transfections. A set of 4 custom lentiviral vectors is available ( pLX301 (http://www.addgene.org/25895/) , pLX302 (http://www.addgene.org/25896/) , pLX303 (http://www.addgene.org/25897/) , pLX304 (http://www.addgene.org/25890/) ) to be used to express these ORFs in mammalian cells. These plasmids are not included in the kit and must be ordered separately.
How to cite: pDONR223-RAGE was a gift from William Hahn & David Root (Addgene plasmid # 23645 ; http://n2t.net/addgene:23645 ; RRID:Addgene_23645)
